>Addgene plasmid #54416 | LI C-D T-Saphire c1 | depositor full sequence | sequence record 84636 | Full Sequence
TTGATGTTATGGAGCAGCAACGATGTTACGCAGCAGCAACGATGTTACGCAGCAGGGCAGTCGCCCTAAA
ACAAAGTTAGGTGGCTCAAGTATGGGCATCATTCGCACATGTAGGCTCGGCCCTGACCAAGTCAAATCCA
TGCGGGCTGCTCTTGATCTTTTCGGTCGTGAGTTCGGCGACGTAGCCACCTACTCCCAACATCAGCCGGA
CTCCGATTACCTCGGGAACTTGCTCCGTAGTAAGACATTCATCGCGCTTGCTGCCTTCGACCAAGAAGCG
GTTGTTGGCGCTCTCGCGGCTTACGTTCTGCCCAGGTTTGAGCAGCCGCGTAGTGAGATCTATATCTATG
ATCTCGCAGTCTCCGGCGAGCACCGGAGGCAGGGCATTGCCACCGCGCTCATCAATCTCCTCAAGCATGA
GGCCAACGCGCTTGGTGCTTATGTGATCTACGTGCAAGCAGATTACGGTGACGATCCCGCAGTGGCTCTC
TATACAAAGTTGGGCATACGGGAAGAAGTGATGCACTTTGATATCGACCCAAGTACCGCCACCTAACAAT
TCGTTCAAGCCGAGATCGGCTTCCCGGCCGCGGAGTTGTTCGGTAAATTGTCACAACGCCGCTCATGACA
TTAACCTATAAAAATAGGCGTATCACGAGGCCCTTTTGTCTCGCGCGTTTCGGTGATGACGGTGAAAACC
TCTGACACATGCAGCTCCCGGAGAAGGTCACAGCTTGTCTGTAAGCGGATGCCGGGAGCAGACAAGCCCG
TCAGGGCGCGTCAGCGGGTGTTGGCGGGTGTCGGGGCTGGCTTAACTATGCGGCATCAGAGCAGATTGTA
CTGAGAGTGCACCATATGCGGTGTGAAATACCGCACAGATGCGTAAGGAGAAAATACCGCATCAGGCGCC
ATTCGCCATTCAGGCTGCGCAACTGTTGGGAAGGGCGATCGGTGCGGGCCTCTTCGCTATTACGCCAGCT
GGCGAAAGGGGGATGTGCTGCAAGGCGATTAAGTTGGGTAACGCCAGGGTTTTCCCAGTCACGACGTTGT
AAAACGACGGCCAGTGAATTCGAGCTCGGTACCTCGCGAATGCATCTAGATATCGGATCCCGGGCCCGTC
GACTGCAGAGGTACGGGTCTCACACCATGGTGAGCAAGGGCGAGGAGCTGTTCACCGGGGTGGTGCCCAT
CCTGGTCGAGCTGGACGGCGACGTAAACGGCCACAAGTTCAGCGTGTCCGGCGAGGGCGAGGGCGATGCC
ACCTACGGCAAGCTGACCCTGAAGTTCATCTGCACCACCGGCAAGCTGCCCGTGCCCTGGCCCACCCTCG
TGACCACCTTCTCCTACGGCGTGATGGTGTTCGCCCGCTACCCCGACCACATGAAGCAGCACGACTTCTT
CAAGTCCGCCATGCCCGAAGGCTACGTCCAGGAGCGCACCATCTTCTTCAAGGACGACGGCAACTACAAG
ACCCGCGCCGAGGTGAAGTTCGAGGGCGACACCCTGGTGAACCGCATCGAGCTGAAGGGCATCGACTTCA
AGGAGGACGGCAACATCCTGGGGCACAAGCTGGAGTACAACTTCAACAGCCACAACGTCTATATCATGGC
CGACAAGCAGAAGAACGGCATCAAGGCCAACTTCAAGATCCGCCACAACATCGAGGACGGCGGCGTGCAG
CTCGCCGACCACTACCAGCAGAACACCCCCATCGGCGACGGCCCCGTGCTGCTGCCCGACAACCACTACC
TGAGCATCCAGTCCGCCCTGAGCAAAGACCCCAACGAGAAGCGCGATCACATGGTCCTGCTGGAGTTCGT
GACCGCCGCCGGGATCACTCTCGGCATGGACGAGCTGTACAAGAAGGTGAGACCTCTGCCTGCATGCAAG
CTTGGCGTAATCATGGTCATAGCTGTTTCCTGTGTGAAATTGTTATCCGCTCACAATTCCACACAACATA
CGAGCCGGAAGCATAAAGTGTAAAGCCTGGGGTGCCTAATGAGTGAGCTAACTCACATTAATTGCGTTGC
GCTCACTGCCCGCTTTCCAGTCGGGAAACCTGTCGTGCCAGCTGCATTAATGAATCGGCCAACGCGCGGG
GAGAGGCGGTTTGCGTATTGGGCGCTCTTCCGCTTCCTCGCTCACTGACTCGCTGCGCTCGGTCGTTCGG
CTGCGGCGAGCGGTATCAGCTCACTCAAAGGCGGTAATACGGTTATCCACAGAATCAGGGGATAACGCAG
GAAAGAACATGTGAGCAAAAGGCCAGCAAAAGGCCAGGAACCGTAAAAAGGCCGCGTTGCTGGCGTTTTT
CCATAGGCTCCGCCCCCCTGACGAGCATCACAAAAATCGACGCTCAAGTCAGAGGTGGCGAAACCCGACA
GGACTATAAAGATACCAGGCGTTTCCCCCTGGAAGCTCCCTCGTGCGCTCTCCTGTTCCGACCCTGCCGC
TTACCGGATACCTGTCCGCCTTTCTCCCTTCGGGAAGCGTGGCGCTTTCTCATAGCTCACGCTGTAGGTA
TCTCAGTTCGGTGTAGGTCGTTCGCTCCAAGCTGGGCTGTGTGCACGAACCCCCCGTTCAGCCCGACCGC
TGCGCCTTATCCGGTAACTATCGTCTTGAGTCCAACCCGGTAAGACACGACTTATCGCCACTGGCAGCAG
CCACTGGTAACAGGATTAGCAGAGCGAGGTATGTAGGCGGTGCTACAGAGTTCTTGAAGTGGTGGCCTAA
CTACGGCTACACTAGAAGAACAGTATTTGGTATCTGCGCTCTGCTGAAGCCAGTTACCTTCGGAAAAAGA
GTTGGTAGCTCTTGATCCGGCAAACAAACCACCGCTGGTAGCGGTGGTTTTTTTGTTTGCAAGCAGCAGA
TTACGCGCAGAAAAAAAGGATCTCAAGAAGATCCTTTGATCTTTTCTACGGGGTCTGACGCTCAGTGGAA
CGAAAACTCACGTTAAGGGATTTTGGTCATGAGGCGCACACCGTGGAAACGGATGAAGGCACGAACCCAG
TTGACATAAGCCTGTTCGGTTCGTAAACTGTAATGCAAGTAGCGTATGCGCTCACGCAACTGGTCCAGAA
CCTTGACCGAACGCAGCGGTGGTAACGGCGCAGTGGCGGTTTTCATGGCTTGTTATGACTGTTTTTTTGT
ACAGTCTATGCCTCGGGCATCCAAGCAGCAAGCGCGTTACGCCGTGGGTCGATGT
Features (pLannotate 1.2.2; 11 found; start..end, strand, type, name):
     23..553     +  CDS            aacC1: AACC1_PSEAI - Experimental evidence at protein level: Swiss-Prot protein existence level 1. Responsible for gentamicin resistance and has a limited substrate range. From Pseudomonas aeruginosa.
    670..705     +  CDS            rop (fragment): Rop protein, which maintains plasmids at low copy number; rop
    807..906     +  misc_feature   bom (fragment): basis of mobility region from pBR322
    912..1069    -  CDS            lacZα (fragment): LacZα fragment of β-galactosidase; lacZ fragment
   1147..1863    +  CDS            T-Sapphire: T-Sapphire is a basic (constitutively fluorescent) long stokes shift fluorescent protein published in 2003, derived from Aequorea victoria. It has low acid sensitivity.
   1930..1946    -  protein_bind   lac operator: The lac repressor binds to the lac operator to inhibit transcription in E. coli. This inhibition can be relieved by adding lactose or isopropyl-β-D-thiogalactopyranoside (IPTG). lac repressor encoded by lacI
   1954..1984    -  promoter       lac promoter: promoter for the E. coli lac operon
   1999..2020    -  protein_bind   CAP binding site: CAP binding activates transcription in the presence of cAMP. E. coli catabolite activator protein
   2033..2125    -  CDS            lacI (fragment): lac repressor; lacI; The lac repressor binds to the lac operator to inhibit transcription in E. coli. This inhibition can be relieved by adding lactose or isopropyl-β-D-thiogalactopyranoside (IPTG).
   2308..2896    -  rep_origin     ori: high-copy-number ColE1/pMB1/pBR322/pUC origin of replication
   3011..3039    +  promoter       Pc promoter: intI1 (promoter lies within the coding sequence); class 1 integron promoter
