[The description below was written by a language model from this plasmid's Addgene catalogue record and pLannotate feature annotations shown in this document.]
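Description:
LI C-D T-Saphire c1 is a small (about 3.2 kb) high-copy bacterial cloning vector built on pUC57(Gent), a gentamicin-resistant derivative of pUC57. It belongs to a modular plasmid assembly kit for multigene expression, gene silencing and silencing rescue in plants. The name suggests a level I ("LI") part module occupying the "C-D" position of that assembly scheme. The record itself does not spell out what these designations mean, which enzymes or overhangs flank the part, or how it was cloned. The plasmid replicates in E. coli from a ColE1/pUC-type origin. Selection relies on the aacC1 gentamicin acetyltransferase gene from Pseudomonas aeruginosa, and the annotated class 1 integron Pc promoter lies just upstream of it across the circular junction, where it probably drives its expression.

The payload is a synthetic coding sequence for T-Sapphire, a constitutively fluorescent Aequorea victoria GFP derivative with a long Stokes shift and low acid sensitivity. It sits within the remnants of the pUC lacZα cloning region. A lacZα fragment lies on one side, and the lac operator, lac promoter, CAP binding site and a lacI fragment lie on the other. These lac elements run in the opposite orientation to the T-Sapphire reading frame, and M13 forward and reverse primer sites allow the insert to be sequenced. Short rop and bom fragments are backbone leftovers.

No plant promoter or terminator is annotated, so the plasmid is not an expression construct on its own. It most plausibly serves as a donor of the fluorescent protein module, to be combined with promoter, gene and terminator parts in higher-level plant expression assemblies, for instance as a fusion tag or reporter.
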