Addgene plasmid #54416: LI C-D T-Saphire c1
Depositing lab: Martin Parniske. Depositing organization: Ludwig-Maximilians-Universitaet Muenchen (LMU). Publication: A modular plasmid assembly kit for multigene expression, gene silencing and silencing rescue in plants. Binder A, Lambert J, Morbitzer R, Popp C, Ott T, Lahaye T, Parniske M. PLoS One. 2014 Feb 13;9(2):e88218. doi: 10.1371/journal.pone.0088218. eCollection 2014. PubMed 24551083.
Backbone
  Vector backbone: pUC57(Gent)
  Backbone manufacturer: Parniske lab
  Vector type: cloning vector
Growth in bacteria
  Bacterial resistance: Gentamicin, 10 μg/mL
  Growth temperature: 37°C
  Growth strain: DH5alpha
  Copy number: High Copy
Gene/Insert
  Gene/Insert name: T-saphhire
  Species: Synthetic
  Cloning method: Unknown
  Sequencing primers: 5′ M13-F20; 3′ M13Rev
Terms and licenses: Academic/Nonprofit Terms; Industry Terms: Not Available to Industry
How to cite: LI C-D T-Saphire c1 was a gift from Martin Parniske (Addgene plasmid # 54416 ; http://n2t.net/addgene:54416 ; RRID:Addgene_54416)
