>Addgene plasmid #54416 | LI C-D T-Saphire c1 | addgene partial sequence | sequence record 87608 | M13pUC-Fwd 5'-CCCAGTCACGACGTTGTAAAACG-3'
CCTCGCGAATGCATCTAGATATCGGATCCCGGGCCCGTCGACTGCAGAGGTACGGGTCTCACACCATGGT
GAGCAAGGGCGAGGAGCTGTTCACCGGGGTGGTGCCCATCCTGGTCGAGCTGGACGGCGACGTAAACGGC
CACAAGTTCAGCGTGTCCGGCGAGGGCGAGGGCGATGCCACCTACGGCAAGCTGACCCTGAAGTTCATCT
GCACCACCGGCAAGCTGCCCGTGCCCTGGCCCACCCTCGTGACCACCTTCTCCTACGGCGTGATGGTGTT
CGCCCGCTACCCCGACCACATGAAGCAGCACGACTTCTTCAAGTCCGCCATGCCCGAAGGCTACGTCCAG
GAGCGCACCATCTTCTTCAAGGACGACGGCAACTACAAGACCCGCGCCGAGGTGAAGTTCGAGGGCGACA
CCCTGGTGAACCGCATCGAGCTGAAGGGCATCGACTTCAAGGAGGACGGCAACATCCTGGGGCACAAGCT
GGAGTACAACTTCAACAGCCACAACGTCTATATCATGGCCGACAAGCAGAAGAACGGCATCAAGGCCAAC
TTCAAGATCCGCCACAACATCGAGGACGGCGGCGTGCAGCTCGCCGACCACTACCAGCAGAACACCCCCA
TCGGCGACGGCCCCGTGCTGCTGCCCGACAACCACTACCTGAGCATCCAGTCCGCCCTGAGCAAAGACCC
CAACGAGAAGCGCGATCACATGGTCCTGCTGGAGTTCGTGACCGCCGCCGGGATCACTCTCGGCATGGAC
GAGCTGTACAAGAAGGTGAGACCTCTGCCTGCATGCAAGCTTGGCGTAATCATGGTCATAGCTGTTTCCT
GTGTGAAATTGTTATCCGCTCACAATTCCACACAACATACGAGCCGGAAGCATAAAGTGTAAAGCCTGGG
GTGCCTAATGAGTGAGCTAACTCACATTAATTGCGTTGCGCTCACTGCCCGCTTTCCAGTCGGGAAACCT
GTCGTGCCAGCTGCATTAATGAATCGGCCAACGCGCGGGGAGAGGCGGTTTGCGTAT
