>Addgene plasmid #54416 | LI C-D T-Saphire c1 | addgene partial sequence | sequence record 87609 | M13pUC-Rev 5'-AGCGGATAACAATTTCACACAGG-3'
AGCTTGCATGCAGGCAGAGGTCTCACCTTCTTGTACAGCTCGTCCATGCCGAGAGTGATCCCGGCGGCGG
TCACGAACTCCAGCAGGACCATGTGATCGCGCTTCTCGTTGGGGTCTTTGCTCAGGGCGGACTGGATGCT
CAGGTAGTGGTTGTCGGGCAGCAGCACGGGGCCGTCGCCGATGGGGGTGTTCTGCTGGTAGTGGTCGGCG
AGCTGCACGCCGCCGTCCTCGATGTTGTGGCGGATCTTGAAGTTGGCCTTGATGCCGTTCTTCTGCTTGT
CGGCCATGATATAGACGTTGTGGCTGTTGAAGTTGTACTCCAGCTTGTGCCCCAGGATGTTGCCGTCCTC
CTTGAAGTCGATGCCCTTCAGCTCGATGCGGTTCACCAGGGTGTCGCCCTCGAACTTCACCTCGGCGCGG
GTCTTGTAGTTGCCGTCGTCCTTGAAGAAGATGGTGCGCTCCTGGACGTAGCCTTCGGGCATGGCGGACT
TGAAGAAGTCGTGCTGCTTCATGTGGTCGGGGTAGCGGGCGAACACCATCACGCCGTAGGAGAAGGTGGT
CACGAGGGTGGGCCAGGGCACGGGCAGCTTGCCGGTGGTGCAGATGAACTTCAGGGTCAGCTTGCCGTAG
GTGGCATCGCCCTCGCCCTCGCCGGACACGCTGAACTTGTGGCCGTTTACGTCGCCGTCCAGCTCGACCA
GGATGGGCACCACCCCGGTGAACAGCTCCTCGCCCTTGCTCACCATGGTGTGAGACCCGTACCTCTGCAG
TCGACGGGCCCGGGATCCGATATCTAGATGCATTCGCGAGGTACCGAGCTCGAATTCACTGGCCGTCGTT
TTACAACGTCGTGACTGGGAAAACCCTGGCGTTACCCAACTTAATCGCCTTGCAGCACATCCCCCTTTCG
CCAGCTGGCGTAATA
